Addgene plasmid #134639: pRK5-HA-UFM1
Purpose: expression of HA-tagged human UFM1 wildtype
Depositing lab: Yihong Ye. Depositing organization: National Institute of Diabetes & Digestive & Kidney Diseases (NIDDK). Publication: UFMylation of RPL26 links translocation-associated quality control to endoplasmic reticulum protein homeostasis. Wang L, Xu Y, Rogers H, Saidi L, Noguchi CT, Li H, Yewdell JW, Guydosh NR, Ye Y. Cell Res. 2020 Jan;30(1):5-20. doi: 10.1038/s41422-019-0236-6. Epub 2019 Oct 8. PubMed 31595041.
Backbone
  Vector backbone: pRK5
  Vector type: Mammalian Expression
  Selectable markers: Neomycin (select with G418)
Growth in bacteria
  Bacterial resistance: Ampicillin, 100 μg/mL
  Growth temperature: 37°C
  Growth strain: DH5alpha
  Copy number: High Copy
Gene/Insert
  Gene/Insert name: UFM1
  Species: H. sapiens (human)
  Entrez Gene: UFM1 (a.k.a. BM-002, C13orf20, HLD14)
  Promoter: CMV
  Tag / fusion protein: HA (N terminal on insert)
  Cloning method: Restriction Enzyme; 5′ cloning site HindIII (unknown if destroyed); 3′ cloning site NotI (unknown if destroyed)
  Sequencing primers: 5′ CMV-F
Terms and licenses: Academic/Nonprofit Terms; Industry Terms: Not Available to Industry
How to cite: pRK5-HA-UFM1 was a gift from Yihong Ye (Addgene plasmid # 134639 ; http://n2t.net/addgene:134639 ; RRID:Addgene_134639)
