[The description below was written by a language model from this plasmid's Addgene catalogue record and pLannotate feature annotations shown in this document.]
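Description:
pRK5-HA-UFM1 is a mammalian expression plasmid built on the pRK5 backbone for producing wild-type human UFM1 (ubiquitin-fold modifier 1) with an N-terminal HA epitope tag. It is propagated in E. coli as a high-copy plasmid through a ColE1/pUC-type origin and selected with ampicillin via the β-lactamase gene and its native promoter. The sequenced record (about 5.5 kb) also carries f1 and M13 phage origins, plus assorted backbone remnants (fragments of lacZα, lacI, rop and bom, and a lac promoter/operator region) that play no role in the intended use.

Expression is driven by the human cytomegalovirus immediate-early enhancer and promoter, followed by a short fragment of CMV intron A and an SP6 promoter. The HA annotation, a 27-nt match to part of a 3xHA reference and so consistent with a single HA tag, sits directly upstream of the UFM1 coding sequence, which the record says was cloned between HindIII and NotI. A bovine growth hormone polyadenylation signal terminates the transcript. A short fragment resembling an immunoglobulin heavy-chain signal sequence is annotated upstream of the tag, but it is only a partial match and the record does not indicate that it is functional.

The catalogue lists neomycin/G418 as a mammalian selectable marker. However, although an SV40 enhancer/early promoter is present, the feature table shows no neomycin resistance coding sequence, so this entry is not supported by the annotation. The construct is suited to transient expression of HA-UFM1 in mammalian cells, allowing detection or immunoprecipitation of UFM1 and its conjugates. The associated publication concerns UFMylation of the ribosomal protein RPL26 and endoplasmic reticulum protein homeostasis.
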