Features (pLannotate 1.2.2; 24 found; start..end, strand, type, name):
      1..380     +  enhancer       CMV enhancer: human cytomegalovirus immediate early enhancer
    381..584     +  promoter       CMV promoter: human cytomegalovirus (CMV) immediate early promoter
    720..763     +  intron         CMV intron (fragment): modified intron A from human cytomegalovirus
    815..833     +  promoter       SP6 promoter: promoter for bacteriophage SP6 RNA polymerase
    837..874     +  CDS            IgH signal sequence (fragment): signal sequence from the mouse immunoglobulin heavy chain variable region
    914..940     +  CDS            3xHA (fragment): three tandem HA epitope tags
    950..1204    +  CDS            UFM1: UFM1_HUMAN - Also known as C13orf20 From Homo sapiens (Human).
   1242..1260    -  promoter       SP6 promoter: promoter for bacteriophage SP6 RNA polymerase
   1286..1510    +  polyA_signal   bGH poly(A) signal: bovine growth hormone polyadenylation signal
   1514..1535    +  promoter       SV40 promoter (fragment): SV40 enhancer and early promoter
   1556..1984    +  rep_origin     f1 ori (sequence partly withheld): f1 bacteriophage origin of replication; arrow indicates direction of (+) strand synthesis
   1998..2327    +  promoter       SV40 promoter: SV40 enhancer and early promoter
   2346..2500    +  CDS            lacZα (fragment): LacZα fragment of β-galactosidase; lacZ fragment
   2506..2557    -  misc_feature   bom (fragment): basis of mobility region from pBR322
   2576..2956    +  rep_origin     M13 ori (sequence partly withheld): M13 bacteriophage origin of replication; arrow indicates direction of (+) strand synthesis
   3032..3081    -  misc_feature   bom (fragment): basis of mobility region from pBR322
   3183..3218    -  CDS            rop (fragment): Rop protein, which maintains plasmids at low copy number; rop
   3313..3417    +  promoter       AmpR promoter: bla
   3418..4278    +  CDS            AmpR: β-lactamase; bla; confers resistance to ampicillin, carbenicillin, and related antibiotics
   4449..5037    +  rep_origin     ori: high-copy-number ColE1/pMB1/pBR322/pUC origin of replication
   5220..5312    +  CDS            lacI (fragment): lac repressor; lacI; The lac repressor binds to the lac operator to inhibit transcription in E. coli. This inhibition can be relieved by adding lactose or isopropyl-β-D-thiogalactopyranoside (IPTG).
   5325..5346    +  protein_bind   CAP binding site: CAP binding activates transcription in the presence of cAMP. E. coli catabolite activator protein
   5361..5391    +  promoter       lac promoter: promoter for the E. coli lac operon
   5399..5415    +  protein_bind   lac operator: The lac repressor binds to the lac operator to inhibit transcription in E. coli. This inhibition can be relieved by adding lactose or isopropyl-β-D-thiogalactopyranoside (IPTG). lac repressor encoded by lacI
>Addgene plasmid #134639 | pRK5-HA-UFM1 | addgene full sequence | sequence record 263664 | Addgene NGS Result
GACATTGATTATTGACTAGTTATTAATAGTAATCAATTACGGGGTCATTAGTTCATAGCCCATATATGGA
GTTCCGCGTTACATAACTTACGGTAAATGGCCCGCCTGGCTGACCGCCCAACGACCCCCGCCCATTGACG
TCAATAATGACGTATGTTCCCATAGTAACGCCAATAGGGACTTTCCATTGACGTCAATGGGTGGAGTATT
TACGGTAAACTGCCCACTTGGCAGTACATCAAGTGTATCATATGCCAAGTACGCCCCCTATTGACGTCAA
TGACGGTAAATGGCCCGCCTGGCATTATGCCCAGTACATGACCTTATGGGACTTTCCTACTTGGCAGTAC
ATCTACGTATTAGTCATCGCTATTACCATGGTGATGCGGTTTTGGCAGTACATCAATGGGCGTGGATAGC
GGTTTGACTCACGGGGATTTCCAAGTCTCCACCCCATTGACGTCAATGGGAGTTTGTTTTGGCACCAAAA
TCAACGGGACTTTCCAAAATGTCGTAACAACTCCGCCCCATTGACGCAAATGGGCGGTAGGCGTGTACGG
TGGGAGGTCTATATAAGCAGAGCTCGTTTAGTGAACCGTCAGATCGCCTGGAGACGCCATCCACGCTGTT
TTGACCTCCATAGAAGACACCGGGACCGATCCAGCCTCCGCGGCCGGGAACGGTGCATTGGAACGCGGAT
TCCCCGTGCCAAGAGTGACGTAAGTACCGCCTATAGAGTCTATAGGCCCACCCCCTTGGCTTCGTTAGAA
CGCGGCTACAATTAATACATAACCTTATGTATCATACACATACGATTTAGGTGACACTATAGAATAACAT
CCACTTTGCCTTTCTCTCCACAGGTGTCCACTCCCAGGTCCAACTGCACCTCGGTTCTAAGCTTGCCGCC
ATGTACCCATACGATGTTCCAGATTACGCTGGGTCGACCATGTCGAAGGTTTCCTTTAAGATCACGCTGA
CGTCGGACCCACGGCTGCCGTACAAAGTACTCAGTGTTCCTGAAAGTACACCTTTCACAGCAGTCTTAAA
GTTTGCAGCAGAAGAATTTAAAGTTCCTGCTGCAACAAGTGCAATTATTACCAATGATGGAATAGGAATA
AATCCTGCACAGACTGCTGGAAATGTTTTTCTAAAACATGGTTCAGAACTGCGGATTATTCCTAGAGATC
GTGTTGGAAGTTGTTAAGCGGCCGCTCGAGCATGCATCTAGAGGGCCCTATTCTATAGTGTCACCTAAAT
GCTAGAGCTCGCTGATCAGCCTCGACTGTGCCTTCTAGTTGCCAGCCATCTGTTGTTTGCCCCTCCCCCG
TGCCTTCCTTGACCCTGGAAGGTGCCACTCCCACTGTCCTTTCCTAATAAAATGAGGAAATTGCATCGCA
TTGTCTGAGTAGGTGTCATTCTATTCTGGGGGGTGGGGTGGGGCAGGACAGCAAGGGGGAGGATTGGGAA
GACAATAGCAGGCATGCTGGGGATGCGGTGGGCTCTATGGCTTCTGAGGCGGAAAGAACCAGCTGGGGCT
CTAGGGGGTATCCCC
[124 nt withheld, positions 1556-1679]
C
[91 nt withheld, positions 1681-1771]
A
[49 nt withheld, positions 1773-1821]
CCTTTGACGTTGGAGTCCACGTTCTTT
[37 nt withheld, positions 1849-1885]
ACCCTATCTCGGTCTATTCTTTTGATTTATAAGGGATTTTGCCGATTTCGGCCTATTGGTTAAAAAATGA
GCTGATTTAACAAAAATTTAACGCGAATTAATTCTGTGGAATGTGTGTCAGTTAGGGTGTGGAAAGTCCC
CAGGCTCCCCAGCAGGCAGAAGTATGCAAAGCATGCATCTCAATTAGTCAGCAACCAGGTGTGGAAAGTC
CCCAGGCTCCCCAGCAGGCAGAAGTATGCAAAGCATGCATCTCAATTAGTCAGCAACCATAGTCCCGCCC
CTAACTCCGCCCATCCCGCCCCTAACTCCGCCCAGTTCCGCCCATTCTCCGCCCCATGGCTGACTAATTT
TTTTTATTTATGCAGAGGCCGAGGCCGCCTCGGCCTCTGAGCTATTCCAGAAGTAGTGAGGAGGCTTTTT
TGGAGGCCTAGGCTTTTGCAAAAAGCTGTTAACAGCTTGGCACTGGCCGTCGTTTTACAACGTCGTGACT
GGGAAAACCCTGGCGTTACCCAACTTAATCGCCTTGCAGCACATCCCCCTTTCGCCAGCTGGCGTAATAG
CGAAGAGGCCCGCACCGATCGCCCTTCCCAACAGTTGCGCAGCCTGAATGGCGAATGGCGCCTGATGCGG
TATTTTCTCCTTACGCATCTGTGCGGTATTTCACACCGCATA
[142 nt withheld, positions 2558-2699]
C
[141 nt withheld, positions 2701-2841]
CCTTTGACGTTGGAGTCCACGTTCTTT
[37 nt withheld, positions 2869-2905]
ACCCTATCTCGGGCTATTCTTTTGATTTATAAGGGATTTTGCCGATTTCGGCCTATTGGTTAAAAAATGA
GCTGATTTAACAAAAATTTAACGCGAATTTTAACAAAATATTAACGTTTACAATTTTATGGTGCACTCTC
AGTACAATCTGCTCTGATGCCGCATAGTTAAGCCAGCCCCGACACCCGCCAACACCCGCTGACGCGCCCT
GACGGGCTTGTCTGCTCCCGGCATCCGCTTACAGACAAGCTGTGACCGTCTCCGGGAGCTGCATGTGTCA
GAGGTTTTCACCGTCATCACCGAAACGCGCGAGACGAAAGGGCCTCGTGATACGCCTATTTTTATAGGTT
AATGTCATGATAATAATGGTTTCTTAGACGTCAGGTGGCACTTTTCGGGGAAATGTGCGCGGAACCCCTA
TTTGTTTATTTTTCTAAATACATTCAAATATGTATCCGCTCATGAGACAATAACCCTGATAAATGCTTCA
ATAATATTGAAAAAGGAAGAGTATGAGTATTCAACATTTCCGTGTCGCCCTTATTCCCTTTTTTGCGGCA
TTTTGCCTTCCTGTTTTTGCTCACCCAGAAACGCTGGTGAAAGTAAAAGATGCTGAAGATCAGTTGGGTG
CACGAGTGGGTTACATCGAACTGGATCTCAACAGCGGTAAGATCCTTGAGAGTTTTCGCCCCGAAGAACG
TTTTCCAATGATGAGCACTTTTAAAGTTCTGCTATGTGGCGCGGTATTATCCCGTATTGACGCCGGGCAA
GAGCAACTCGGTCGCCGCATACACTATTCTCAGAATGACTTGGTTGAGTACTCACCAGTCACAGAAAAGC
ATCTTACGGATGGCATGACAGTAAGAGAATTATGCAGTGCTGCCATAACCATGAGTGATAACACTGCGGC
CAACTTACTTCTGACAACGATCGGAGGACCGAAGGAGCTAACCGCTTTTTTGCACAACATGGGGGATCAT
GTAACTCGCCTTGATCGTTGGGAACCGGAGCTGAATGAAGCCATACCAAACGACGAGCGTGACACCACGA
TGCCTGTAGCAATGGCAACAACGTTGCGCAAACTATTAACTGGCGAACTACTTACTCTAGCTTCCCGGCA
ACAATTAATAGACTGGATGGAGGCGGATAAAGTTGCAGGACCACTTCTGCGCTCGGCCCTTCCGGCTGGC
TGGTTTATTGCTGATAAATCTGGAGCCGGTGAGCGTGGGTCTCGCGGTATCATTGCAGCACTGGGGCCAG
ATGGTAAGCCCTCCCGTATCGTAGTTATCTACACGACGGGGAGTCAGGCAACTATGGATGAACGAAATAG
ACAGATCGCTGAGATAGGTGCCTCACTGATTAAGCATTGGTAACTGTCAGACCAAGTTTACTCATATATA
CTTTAGATTGATTTAAAACTTCATTTTTAATTTAAAAGGATCTAGGTGAAGATCCTTTTTGATAATCTCA
TGACCAAAATCCCTTAACGTGAGTTTTCGTTCCACTGAGCGTCAGACCCCGTAGAAAAGATCAAAGGATC
TTCTTGAGATCCTTTTTTTCTGCGCGTAATCTGCTGCTTGCAAACAAAAAAACCACCGCTACCAGCGGTG
GTTTGTTTGCCGGATCAAGAGCTACCAACTCTTTTTCCGAAGGTAACTGGCTTCAGCAGAGCGCAGATAC
CAAATACTGTTCTTCTAGTGTAGCCGTAGTTAGGCCACCACTTCAAGAACTCTGTAGCACCGCCTACATA
CCTCGCTCTGCTAATCCTGTTACCAGTGGCTGCTGCCAGTGGCGATAAGTCGTGTCTTACCGGGTTGGAC
TCAAGACGATAGTTACCGGATAAGGCGCAGCGGTCGGGCTGAACGGGGGGTTCGTGCACACAGCCCAGCT
TGGAGCGAACGACCTACACCGAACTGAGATACCTACAGCGTGAGCTATGAGAAAGCGCCACGCTTCCCGA
AGGGAGAAAGGCGGACAGGTATCCGGTAAGCGGCAGGGTCGGAACAGGAGAGCGCACGAGGGAGCTTCCA
GGGGGAAACGCCTGGTATCTTTATAGTCCTGTCGGGTTTCGCCACCTCTGACTTGAGCGTCGATTTTTGT
GATGCTCGTCAGGGGGGCGGAGCCTATGGAAAAACGCCAGCAACGCGGCCTTTTTACGGTTCCTGGCCTT
TTGCTGGCCTTTTGCTCACATGTTCTTTCCTGCGTTATCCCCTGATTCTGTGGATAACCGTATTACCGCC
TTTGAGTGAGCTGATACCGCTCGCCGCAGCCGAACGACCGAGCGCAGCGAGTCAGTGAGCGAGGAAGCGG
AAGAGCGCCCAATACGCAAACCGCCTCTCCCCGCGCGTTGGCCGATTCATTAATGCAGCTGGCACGACAG
GTTTCCCGACTGGAAAGCGGGCAGTGAGCGCAACGCAATTAATGTGAGTTAGCTCACTCATTAGGCACCC
CAGGCTTTACACTTTATGCTTCCGGCTCGTATGTTGTGTGGAATTGTGAGCGGATAACAATTTCACACAG
GAAACAGCTATGACATGATTACGAATTAATTCGAGCTCGCCC
