>Addgene plasmid #134639 | pRK5-HA-UFM1 | depositor partial sequence | sequence record 258829 | HA-UFM1
ATGTACCCATACGATGTTCCAGATTACGCTGGGTCGACCATGTCGAAGGTTTCCTTTAAGATCACGCTGA
CGTCGGACCCACGGCTGCCGTACAAAGTACTCAGTGTTCCTGAAAGTACACCTTTCACAGCAGTCTTAAA
GTTTGCAGCAGAAGAATTTAAAGTTCCTGCTGCAACAAGTGCAATTATTACCAATGATGGAATAGGAATA
AATCCTGCACAGACTGCTGGAAATGTTTTTCTAAAACATGGTTCAGAACTGCGGATTATTCCTAGAGATC
GTGTTGGAAGTTGTTAA
